>Addgene plasmid #190348 | JAB2165 | addgene full sequence | sequence record 387029 | Addgene NGS Result
GGGAGCTGTTGGCTGGCTGGTGGCAGGATATATTGTGGTGTAAACAAATTGACGCTTAGACAACTTAATA
ACACATTGCGGACGTTTTTAATGTAATCAGCTTGCATGCCGGTCGATCTAGTAACATAGATGACACCGCG
CGCGATAATTTATCCTAGTTTGCGCGCTATATTTTGTTTTCTATCGCGTATTAAATGTATAATTGCGGGA
CTCTAATCATAAAAACCCATCTCATAAATAACGTCATGCATTACATGTTAATTATTACATGCTTAACGTA
ATTCAACAGAAATTATATGATAATCATCGCAAGACCGGCAACAGGATTCAATCTTAAGAAACTTTATTGC
CAAATGTTTGAACGATCTGCTTGACTCTAGGGGTCATCAGATTTCGGTGACGGGCAGGACCGGACGGGGC
GGCACCGGCAGGCTGAAGTCCAGCTGCCAGAAACCCACGTCATGCCAGTTCCCGTGCTTGAAGCCGGCCG
CCCGCAGCATGCCGCGGGGGGCATATCCGAGCGCCTCGTGCATGCGCACGCTCGGGTCGTTGGGCAGCCC
GATGACAGCGACCACGCTCTTGAAGCCCTGTGCCTCCAGGGACTTCAGCAGGTGGGTGTAGAGCGTGGAG
CCCAGTCCCGTCCGCTGGTGGCGGGGGGACACGTACACGGTCGACTCGGCCGTCCAGTCGTAGGCGTTGC
GTGCCTTCCAGGGACCCGCGTAGGCGATGCCGGCGACCTCGCCGTCCACCTCGGCGACGAGCCAGGGATA
GCGCTCCCGCAGACGGACGAGGTCGTCCGTCCACTCCTGCGGTTCCTGCGGCTCGGTACGGAAGTTGACC
GTGCTTGTCTCGATGTAGTGGTTGACGATGGTGCAGACCGCCGGCATGTCCGCCTCGGTGGCACGGCGGA
TGTCGGCCGGGCGTCGTTCTGGGCTCATGGTAGATCCCCTCGATCGAGTTGAGAGTGAATATGAGACTCT
AATTGGATACCGAGGGGAATTTATGGAACGTCAGTGGAGCATTTTTGACAAGAAATATTTGCTAGCTGAT
AGTGACCTTAGGCGACTTTTGAACGCGCAATAATGGTTTCTGACGTATGTGCTTAGCTCATTAAACTCCA
GAAACCCGCGGCTCAGTGGCTCCTTCAACGTTGCGGTTCTGTCAGTTCCAAACGTAAAACGGCTTGTCCC
GCGTCATCGGCGGGGGTCATAACGTGACTCCCTTAATTCTCCGCTCATGATCGATAACATGTCGACTATC
GGACGAGCTCAAAGTTTAACGTGTGAAGACGTGCTTCTAATGTAGTTTAAACTGAAGGCGGGAAACGACA
ATCTGATCCAAGCTCAAGCTAAGCTTGCATGCCTGCAGGATATCGTGGATCCAAGCTTGCCACGTGCCGC
CACGTGCCGCCACGTGCCGCCACGTGCCTCTAGAGGATCCATCTCCACTGACGTAAGGGATGACGCACAA
TCCCACTATCCTTCGCAAGACCCTTCCTCTATATAAGGAAGTTCATTTCATTTGGAGAGGACACGCTGGG
ATCCCCACCATGAACCTGAAGGACAAGATCCTGGGCGTGGCCAAAGAGCTGTTCATCAAGAACGGCTACA
ACGCCACCACCACCGGCGAGATCGTGAAGCTGAGCGAGAGCAGCAAGGGCAACCTGTACTACCACTTCAA
GACCAAAGAGAACCTGTTCCTCGAGATCCTGAACATCGAGGAATCCAAGTGGCAGGAACAGTGGAAAAAA
GAACAGATCAAGTGCAAGACAAACCGCGAGAAGTTCTACCTGTACAACGAGCTGAGCCTGACCACCGAGT
ACTACTACCCCCTGCAGAACGCCATCATCGAGTTCTACACAGAGTACTATAAGACCAACAGCATCAACGA
GAAGATGAACAAGCTCGAGAACAAGTACATCGACGCCTACCACGTGATCTTCAAAGAGGGCAATCTGAAC
GGCGAGTGGTGCATCAATGACGTGAACGCCGTGTCCAAGATCGCCGCCAATGCCGTGAATGGCATCGTGA
CCTTCACCCACGAGCAGAACATTAACGAGCGGATCAAGCTCATGAACAAATTCAGCCAGATCTTCCTGAA
CGGGCTGAGCAAGGCCCCCCCGACCGACGTCAGCCTGGGGGACGAGCTCCACTTAGACGGCGAGGACGTG
GCGATGGCGCATGCCGACGCGCTAGACGATTTCGATCTGGACATGTTGGGGGACGGGGATTCCCCGGGGC
CGGGATTTACCCCCCACGACTCCGCCCCCTACGGCGCTCTGGATACGGCCGACTTCGAGTTTGAGCAGAT
GTTTACCGATGCCCTTGGAATTGACGAGTACGGTGGGCCGAAGAAGAAGAGGAAGGTTTAGTGTCGGTAC
GCTGAAATCACCAGTCTCTCTCTACAAATCTATCTCTCTCTATTTTCTCCATAAATAATGTGTGAGTAGT
TTCCCGATAAGGGAAATTAGGGTTCTTATAGGGTTTCGCTCATGTGTTGAGCATATAAGAAACCCTTAGT
ATGTATTTGTATTTGTAAAATACTTCTATCAATAAAATTTCTAATTCCTAAAACCAAAATCCAGTACTAA
AATCCAGATCGATGCTTGATACTACGTCTTCGGGCTAGAGCGGACTAGTTCTAGAGCGGCCGCCACCGCG
GTGGAGCTCCAGCTTTTGTTCCCTTTAGTGAGGGTTAATTGCGCGCTTGGCGTAATCATGGTCATAGCTG
TTTCCTGTGTGAAATTGTTATCCGCTCACAATTCCACACAACATACGAGCCGGAAGCATAAAGTGTAAAG
CCTGGGGTGCCTAATGAGTGAGCTAACTCACATTAATTGCGTTGCGCTCACTGCCCGCTTTCCAGTCGGG
AAACCTGTCGTGCCAGCTGCATTAATGAATCGGCCAACGCGCGGGGAGAGGCGGTTTGCGTATTGGGCGC
TCTTCCGCTTCCTCGCTCACTGACTCGCTGCGCTCGGTCGTTCGGCTGCGGCGAGCGGTATCAGCTCACT
CAAAGGCGGTAATACGGTTATCCACAGAATCAGGGGATAACGCAGGAAAGAACATGAAGGCCTTGACAGG
ATATATTGGCGGGTAAACTAAGTCGCTGTATGTGTTTGTTTGAGATCTCATGTGAGCAAAAGGCCAGCAA
AAGGCCAGGAACCGTAAAAAGGCCGCGTTGCTGGCGTTTTTCCATAGGCTCCGCCCCCCTGACGAGCATC
ACAAAAATCGACGCTCAAGTCAGAGGTGGCGAAACCCGACAGGACTATAAAGATACCAGGCGTTTCCCCC
TGGAAGCTCCCTCGTGCGCTCTCCTGTTCCGACCCTGCCGCTTACCGGATACCTGTCCGCCTTTCTCCCT
TCGGGAAGCGTGGCGCTTTCTCATAGCTCACGCTGTAGGTATCTCAGTTCGGTGTAGGTCGTTCGCTCCA
AGCTGGGCTGTGTGCACGAACCCCCCGTTCAGCCCGACCGCTGCGCCTTATCCGGTAACTATCGTCTTGA
GTCCAACCCGGTAAGACACGACTTATCGCCACTGGCAGCAGCCACTGGTAACAGGATTAGCAGAGCGAGG
TATGTAGGCGGTGCTACAGAGTTCTTGAAGTGGTGGCCTAACTACGGCTACACTAGAAGAACAGTATTTG
GTATCTGTGCTCTGCTGAAGCCAGTTACCTTCGGAAGAAGAGTTGGTAGCTCTTGATCCGGCAAACAAAC
CACCGCTGGTAGCGGTGGTTTTTTTGTTTGCAAGCAGCAGATTACGCGCAGAAAAAAAGGATCTCAAGAA
GATCCTTTGATCTTTTCTACGGGGTCTGACGCTCAGTGGAACGAAAACTCACGTTAAGGGATTTTGGTCA
TGAATTCTTGTTAGACATTATTTGCCGACTACCTTGGTGATCTCGCCTTTCACGTAGTGAACAAATTCTT
CCAACTGATCTGCGCGCGAGGCCAAGCGATCTTCTTGTCCAAGATAAGCCTGCCTAGCTTCAAGTATGAC
GGGCTGATACTGGGCCGGCAGGCGCTCCATTGCCCAGTCGGCAGCGACATCCTTCGGCGCGATTTTGCCG
GTTACTGCGCTGTACCAAATGCGGGACAACGTAAGCACTACATTTCGCTCATCGCCAGCCCAGTCGGGCG
GCGAGTTCCATAGCGTTAAGGTTTCATTTAGCGCCTCAAATAGATCCTGTTCAGGAACCGGATCAAAGAG
TTCCTCCGCCGCTGGACCTACCAAGGCAACGCTATGTTCTCTTGCTTTTGTCAGCAAGATAGCCAGATCA
ATGTCGATCGTGGCTGGCTCGAAGATACCTGCAAGAATGTCATTGCGCTGCCATTCTCCAAATTGCAGTT
CGCGCTTAGCTGGATAACGCCACGGAATGATGTCGTCGTGCACAACAATGGTGACTTCTACAGCGCGGAG
AATCTCGCTCTCTCCAGGGGAAGCCGAAGTTTCCAAAAGGTCGTTGATCAAAGCTCGCCGCGTTGTTTCA
TCAAGCCTTACGGTCACCGTAACCAGCAAATCAATATCACTGTGTGGCTTCAGGCCGCCATCCACTGCGG
AGCCGTACAAATGTACGGCCAGCAACGTCGGTTCGAGATGGCGCTCGATGACGCCAACTACCTCTGATAG
TTGAGTCGATACTTCGGCGATCACCGCTTCCCTCATGATGTTTAACTCCTGAATTAAGCCGCGCCGCGAA
GCGGTGTCGGCTTGAATGAATTGTTAGGCGTCATCCTGTGCTCCCGAGAACCAGTACCAGTACATCGCTG
TTTCGTTCGAGACTTGAGGTCTAGTTTTATACGTGAACAGGTCAATGCCGCCGAGAGTAAAGCCACATTT
TGCGTACAAATTGCAGGCAGGTACATTGTTCGTTTGTGCCATGATGATATATTTTTATCTTGTGCAATGT
AACATCAGAGATTTTGAGACACAACGTGGCTTTGTTGAATAAATCGAACTTTTGCTGAGTTGAAGGATCA
GATCACGCATCTTCCCGACAACGCAGACCGTTCCGTGGCAAAGCAAAAGTTCAAAATCACCAACTGGTCC
ACCTACAACAAAGCTCTCATCAACCGTGGCTCCCTCACTTTCTGGCTGGATGATGGGGCGATTCAGGAGA
TCCCCATCCAACAGCCCGCCGTCGAGCGGGCTTTTTTATCCCCGGAAGCCTGTGGATAGAGGGTAGTTAT
CCACGTGAAACCGCTAATGCCCCGCAAAGCCTTGATTCACGGGGCTTTCCGGCCCGCTCCAAAAACTATC
CACGTGAAATCGCTAATCAGGGTACGTGAAATCGCTAATCGGAGTACGTGAAATCGCTAATAAGGTCACG
TGAAATCGCTAATCAAAAAGGCACGTGAGAACGCTAATAGCCCTTTCAGATCAACAGCTTGCAAACACCC
CTCGCTCCGGCAAGTAGTTACAGCAAGTAGTATGTTCAATTAGCTTTTCAATTATGAATATATATATCAA
TTATTGGTCGCCCTTGGCTTGTGGACAATGCGCTACGCGCACCGGCTCCGCCCGTGGACAACCGCAAGCG
GTTGCCCACCGTCGAGCGCCTTTGCCCACAACCCGGCGGCCGGCCGCAACAGATCGTTTTATAAATTTTT
TTTTTTGAAAAAGAAAAAGCCCGAAAGGCGGCAACCTCTCGGGCTTCTGGATTTCCGATCCCCGGAATTA
GACTCTGGCTGCCTGTATCGAGTGGTGATTTTGTGCCGAGCTGCCGGTCG
Features (pLannotate 1.2.2; 23 found; start..end, strand, type, name):
     21..45      +  misc_feature   LB T-DNA repeat: left border repeat from nopaline C58 T-DNA
    115..367     -  terminator     NOS terminator: nopaline synthase terminator and poly(A) signal
    390..938     -  CDS            bar: PAT_STRHY - Experimental evidence at protein level: Swiss-Prot protein existence level 1. Inactivates phosphinothricin (PPT) by transfer of an acetyl group from acetyl CoA. Can also acetylate demethylphosphinothricin but not PTT or glutamate. This enzyme is an effector of phosphinothricin tripeptide (PTT or bialaphos) resistance. From Streptomyces hygroscopicus. Introduced by genetic manipulation and expressed in glufosinate-tolerant maize by Dekalb Genetics.
    980..1159    -  promoter       NOS promoter: nopaline synthase promoter
   1351..1369    -  misc_feature   MCS (fragment): pUC18/19 multiple cloning site
   1441..1486    +  promoter       35SPPDK promoter (fragment): hybrid promoter consisting of the cauliflower mosaic virus 35S enhancer fused to the maize C4PPDK basal promoter (Yoo et al., 2007)
   1485..1531    +  promoter       minimal CaMV 35S promoter: minimal 35S promoter from cauliflower mosaic virus
   1550..2113    +  CDS            qacR: QACR_STAAM - Experimental evidence at protein level: Swiss-Prot protein existence level 1. Transcriptional repressor of qacA. Binds to IR1, an unusually long 28 bp operator, which is located downstream from the qacA promoter and overlaps its transcription start site. QacR is induced from its IR1 site by binding to one of many structurally dissimilar cationic lipophilic compounds, which are also substrates of QacA (By similarity). From Staphylococcus aureus (strain Mu50 / ATCC 700699).
   2114..2347    +  CDS            VP16 AD: transcriptional activation domain of herpes simplex virus protein VP16 (Triezenberg et al., 1988; Cousens et al., 1989); UL48
   2424..2600    +  polyA_signal   CaMV poly(A) signal: cauliflower mosaic virus polyadenylation signal
   2634..2669    -  misc_feature   MCS (fragment): pBluescript multiple cloning site
   2682..2700    -  promoter       T3 promoter: promoter for bacteriophage T3 RNA polymerase
   2745..2761    -  protein_bind   lac operator: The lac repressor binds to the lac operator to inhibit transcription in E. coli. This inhibition can be relieved by adding lactose or isopropyl-β-D-thiogalactopyranoside (IPTG). lac repressor encoded by lacI
   2769..2799    -  promoter       lac promoter: promoter for the E. coli lac operon
   2814..2835    -  protein_bind   CAP binding site: CAP binding activates transcription in the presence of cAMP. E. coli catabolite activator protein
   2848..2940    -  CDS            lacI (fragment): lac repressor; lacI; The lac repressor binds to the lac operator to inhibit transcription in E. coli. This inhibition can be relieved by adding lactose or isopropyl-β-D-thiogalactopyranoside (IPTG).
   2942..3066    -  rep_origin     RSF ori (fragment): Plasmids containing the RSF 1030 origin of replication can be propagated in E. coli cells that contain additional plasmids with compatible origins.
   3074..3098    +  misc_feature   RB T-DNA repeat: right border repeat from nopaline C58 T-DNA
   3189..3777    -  rep_origin     ori: high-copy-number ColE1/pMB1/pBR322/pUC origin of replication
   3871..4656    -  CDS            aadA: S3AD_SHIFL - Experimental evidence at protein level: Swiss-Prot protein existence level 1. Mediates bacterial resistance to the antibiotics streptomycin and spectinomycin. From Shigella flexneri.
   4717..4866    -  CDS            sat-1 (fragment): STA_ECOLX - Protein inferred from homology: Swiss-Prot protein existence level 3. Involved in resistance to streptothricin, a broad-spectrum antibiotic produced by streptomycetes (PubMed:1850404). Detoxifies streptothricin via acetylation of the beta amino group of the first beta-lysyl moiety of streptothricin (By similarity). From Escherichia coli.
   5008..5106    +  CDS            TRA2_ECOLX (fragment): Protein predicted: Swiss-Prot protein existence level 4. Required for transposition of transposon Tn903. From Escherichia coli.
   5114..5549    +  rep_origin     pSa ori: origin of replication from bacterial plasmid pSa
