[The description below was written by a language model from this plasmid's Addgene catalogue record and pLannotate feature annotations shown in this document.]
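Description:
JAB2165 is a compact (about 5.7 kb) plant expression binary vector built on the JAB2121 backbone, one of a set of plasmids supplying parts for synthetic genetic circuit construction in eudicot plants. It is maintained in E. coli through a high-copy ColE1/pUC-type origin and selected with spectinomycin via the aadA gene. A pSa origin is also annotated, the type of replicon used in small binary vectors for maintenance in Agrobacterium. Nopaline-type left and right T-DNA border repeats delimit the region that would be transferred into the plant genome.

Inside the borders sit two cassettes. Next to the left border, in reverse orientation, a NOS promoter drives the bar gene (phosphinothricin acetyltransferase) with a NOS terminator, giving glufosinate/phosphinothricin resistance for selecting transformed plants. The payload, named proG1090::QacR-VP16-19St, encodes a synthetic transcriptional activator. The Staphylococcus aureus TetR-family DNA-binding protein QacR is fused directly at its C-terminus to the herpes simplex virus VP16 activation domain, which converts a bacterial repressor into an activator of promoters carrying its operator. The automated annotation recognises only a short 35S enhancer-like fragment and a minimal CaMV 35S promoter upstream of the coding sequence, which presumably form part of the G1090 promoter named in the record. A CaMV poly(A) signal is annotated downstream, while the "19St" element of the name is not separately identified. Residual lac promoter/operator, T3 promoter and multiple cloning site fragments near the right border are cloning remnants.

The construct serves as a constitutively expressed activator component that can be paired with QacR-responsive synthetic promoters to build logic circuits controlling plant gene expression, such as those used to reprogram root development.
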