Addgene plasmid #190348: JAB2165
Purpose: Plasmids encode parts for syntetic genetic circuit construction in eudicot plants (proG1090::QacR-VP16-19St)
Depositing lab: Jennifer Brophy & Jose Dinneny. Depositing organization: Stanford University. Publication: Synthetic genetic circuits as a means of reprogramming plant roots. Brophy JAN, Magallon KJ, Duan L, Zhong V, Ramachandran P, Kniazev K, Dinneny JR. Science. 2022 Aug 12;377(6607):747-751. doi: 10.1126/science.abo4326. Epub 2022 Aug 11. PubMed 35951698.
Backbone
  Vector backbone: JAB2121
  Vector type: Plant Expression
Growth in bacteria
  Bacterial resistance: Spectinomycin, 50 μg/mL
  Growth temperature: 37°C
  Growth strain: DH5alpha
  Copy number: High Copy
Gene/Insert
  Gene/Insert name: proG1090::QacR-VP16-19St
  Species: Synthetic
  Cloning method: Restriction Enzyme; 5′ cloning site unknown (unknown if destroyed)
Terms and licenses: Academic/Nonprofit Terms; Industry Terms: Not Available to Industry
Depositor comments: Please see the fully annotated sequence linked the "Supplemental Documents" section. Please visit https://www.biorxiv.org/content/10.1101/2022.02.02.478917v1 for bioRxiv preprint.
How to cite: JAB2165 was a gift from Jennifer Brophy & Jose Dinneny (Addgene plasmid # 190348 ; http://n2t.net/addgene:190348 ; RRID:Addgene_190348)
